>Addgene plasmid #185514 | pCS2-foxd4l1.1-GARG | addgene full sequence | sequence record 366563 | Addgene NGS Result
CGCCATTCTGCCTGGGGACGTCGGAGCAAGCTTGATTTAGGTGACACTATAGAATACAAGCTACTTGTTC
TTTTTGCAGGATCCCATCGATTCGAATTCAAGGCCTATGAGCTTTAGCCAGGAGTCTGGTGCCCATCATC
ACCCCCAGGATTATGCAGGACTTTCTGATGAGGAGGATGAAATTGATATTCTTGGAGAAGATGATCCCTG
CAGCCTAAAGTCACACTTTTACCTACAGCCCACACATTCAGTGATGGGGGACAGTGAGATGCTGAGTCCT
TCCAAGCTCAGCTGCACTGAAAGTGAGAGTGATTCCTCTGGAGAGAGTGAAGGAGGTACTTCTAAAGACT
CCTCAACCACCCCAACTGGTAGCAAAGCCAAAAGGACTCTGGTAAAGCCTCCTTACTCTTACATTGCTCT
AATCACCATGGCTATCCTGCAGAGTCCCCACAAGAAACTGACTCTCAGTGGCATCTGTGATTTTATCAGC
AGCAAGTTCCCTTACTACAAGGACAAGTTCCCTGCTTGGCAGAATTCCATCAGGCACAACCTGTCCCTTA
ATGACTGCTTTATTAAAATACCACGGGAACCAGGAAATCCGGGAAAAGGCAATTATTGGACACTGGACCC
TGCTTCTGAGGACATGTTTGATAACGGAAGCTTCCTTAGAAGGAGGAAAAGGTTTAAGAGGCACCAACAG
GAGTTCTTTAAGGATGGACTCATGATGTACAACTCTCTGCCTTACTACAGACCCTACAGTGCTATCCAAC
CTCAGCCAGTGCTCCAGCAGACTTCACTGACATGCATGGCAATACCAGAGACCTTGCCCATGTCAACTCA
CCTTGCACCCTACCCAGACATAAAGAGGAAGGTTTCTTACCCTGCCCAGGGGGTACACAGGGGTTTTAAA
GCCCAGGATGCTGATAACCATCCCAATAATTCACAGAGCAAATGTTCATTCAGTATTGAGAACATCATGA
GGAAACCCAAGGAGCCAGAGCCAAATATTCAAAGCTTCAACTCACACTGGAACTATAATCATGTATTCCA
GAGGCCAAGTTCCTGCCTTCTCCCAGCTGTGCTTAACTTATCCACTGGCCCTCTGCTAGCCAATACTCAG
GGTGCCAGGGGATACAACCTCATACAATTCCCTGGGTGTTACTGATCTAGAACTATAGTGAGTCGTATTA
CGTAGATCCAGACATGATAAGATACATTGATGAGTTTGGACAAACCACAACTAGAATGCAGTGAAAAAAA
TGCTTTATTTGTGAAATTTGTGATGCTATTGCTTTATTTGTAACCATTATAAGCTGCAATAAACAAGTTA
ACAACAACAATTGCATTCATTTTATGTTTCAGGTTCAGGGGGAGGTGTGGGAGGTTTTTTAATTCGCGGC
CGCGGCGCCAATGCATTGGGCCCGGTACCCAGCTTTTGTTCCCTTTAGTGAGGGTTAATTGCGCGCTTGG
CGTAATCATGGTCATAGCTGTTTCCTGTGTGAAATTGTTATCCGCTCACAATTCCACACAACATACGAGC
CGGGAGCATAAAGTGTAAAGCCTGGGGTGCCTAATGAGTGAGCTAACTCACATTAATTGCGTTGCGCTCA
CTGCCCGCTTTCCAGTCGGGAAACCTGTCGTGCCAGCTGCATTAATGAATCGGCCAACGCGCGGGGAGAG
GCGGTTTGCGTATTGGGCGCTCTTCCGCTTCCTCGCTCACTGACTCGCTGCGCTCGGTCGTTCGGCTGCG
GCGAGCGGTATCAGCTCACTCAAAGGCGGTAATACGGTTATCCACAGAATCAGGGGATAACGCAGGAAAG
AACATGTGAGCAAAAGGCCAGCAAAAGGCCAGGAACCGTAAAAAGGCCGCGTTGCTGGCGTTTTTCCATA
GGCTCCGCCCCCCTGACGAGCATCACAAAAATCGACGCTCAAGTCAGAGGTGGCGAAACCCGACAGGACT
ATAAAGATACCAGGCGTTTCCCCCTGGAAGCTCCCTCGTGCGCTCTCCTGTTCCGACCCTGCCGCTTACC
GGATACCTGTCCGCCTTTCTCCCTTCGGGAAGCGTGGCGCTTTCTCATAGCTCACGCTGTAGGTATCTCA
GTTCGGTGTAGGTCGTTCGCTCCAAGCTGGGCTGTGTGCACGAACCCCCCGTTCAGCCCGACCGCTGCGC
CTTATCCGGTAACTATCGTCTTGAGTCCAACCCGGTAAGACACGACTTATCGCCACTGGCAGCAGCCACT
GGTAACAGGATTAGCAGAGCGAGGTATGTAGGCGGTGCTACAGAGTTCTTGAAGTGGTGGCCTAACTACG
GCTACACTAGAAGAACAGTATTTGGTATCTGCGCTCTGCTGAAGCCAGTTACCTTCGGAAAAAGAGTTGG
TAGCTCTTGATCCGGCAAACAAACCACCGCTGGTAGCGGTGGTTTTTTTGTTTGCAAGCAGCAGATTACG
CGCAGAAAAAAAGGATCTCAAGAAGATCCTTTGATCTTTTCTACGGGGTCTGACGCTCAGTGGAACGAAA
ACTCACGTTAAGGGATTTTGGTCATGAGATTATCAAAAAGGATCTTCACCTAGATCCTTTTAAATTAAAA
ATGAAGTTTTAAATCAATCTAAAGTATATATGAGTAAACTTGGTCTGACAGTTACCAATGCTTAATCAGT
GAGGCACCTATCTCAGCGATCTGTCTATTTCGTTCATCCATAGTTGCCTGACTCCCCGTCGTGTAGATAA
CTACGATACGGGAGGGCTTACCATCTGGCCCCAGTGCTGCAATGATACCGCGAGACCCACGCTCACCGGC
TCCAGATTTATCAGCAATAAACCAGCCAGCCGGAAGGGCCGAGCGCAGAAGTGGTCCTGCAACTTTATCC
GCCTCCATCCAGTCTATTAATTGTTGCCGGGAAGCTAGAGTAAGTAGTTCGCCAGTTAATAGTTTGCGCA
ACGTTGTTGCCATTGCTACAGGCATCGTGGTGTCACGCTCGTCGTTTGGTATGGCTTCATTCAGCTCCGG
TTCCCAACGATCAAGGCGAGTTACATGATCCCCCATGTTGTGCAAAAAAGCGGTTAGCTCCTTCGGTCCT
CCGATCGTTGTCAGAAGTAAGTTGGCCGCAGTGTTATCACTCATGGTTATGGCAGCACTGCATAATTCTC
TTACTGTCATGCCATCCGTAAGATGCTTTTCTGTGACTGGTGAGTACTCAACCAAGTCATTCTGAGAATA
GTGTATGCGGCGACCGAGTTGCTCTTGCCCGGCGTCAATACGGGATAATACCGCGCCACATAGCAGAACT
TTAAAAGTGCTCATCATTGGAAAACGTTCTTCGGGGCGAAAACTCTCAAGGATCTTACCGCTGTTGAGAT
CCAGTTCGATGTAACCCACTCGTGCACCCAACTGATCTTCAGCATCTTTTACTTTCACCAGCGTTTCTGG
GTGAGCAAAAACAGGAAGGCAAAATGCCGCAAAAAAGGGAATAAGGGCGACACGGAAATGTTGAATACTC
ATACTCTTCCTTTTTCAATATTATTGAAGCATTTATCAGGGTTATTGTCTCATGAGCGGATACATATTTG
AATGTATTTAGAAAAATAAACAAATAGGGGTTCCGCGCACATTTCCCCGAAAAGTGCCACCTAAATTGTA
AGCGTTAATATTTTGTTAAAATTCGCGTTAAATTTTTGTTAAATCAGCTCATTTTTTAACCAATAGGCCG
AAATCGGCAAAATCCCTTATAAATCAAAAGAATAGACCGAGATAGGGT
[37 nt withheld, positions 3759-3795]
AAAGAACGTGGACTCCAACGTCAAAGG
[49 nt withheld, positions 3823-3871]
T
[91 nt withheld, positions 3873-3963]
G
[124 nt withheld, positions 3965-4088]
CCCATTCGCCATTCAGGCTGCGCAACTGTTGGGAAGGGCGATCGGTGCGGGCCTCTTCGCTATTACGCCA
GTCGACCGCCAATTCAATATGGCGTATATGGACTCATGCCAATTCAATATGGTGGATCTGGACCTGTGCC
AATTCAATATGGCGTATATGGACTCGTGCCAATTCAATATGGTGGATCTGGACCCCAGCCAATTCAATAT
GGCGGACTTGGCACCATGCCAATTCAATATGGCGGACCTGGCACTGTGCCAACTGGGGAGGGGTCTACTT
GGCACGGTGCCAAGTTTGAGGAGGGGTCTTGGCCCTGTGCCAAGTCCGCCATATTGAATTGGCATGGTGC
CAATAATGGCGGCCATATTGGCTATATGCCAGGATCAATATATAGGCAATATCCAATATGGCCCTATGCC
AATATGGCTATTGGCCAGGTTCAATACTATGTATTGGCCCTATGCCATATAGTATTCCATATATGGGTTT
TCCTATTGACGTAGATAGCCCCTCCCAATGGGCGGTCCCATATACCATATATGGGGCTTCCTAATACCGC
CCATAGCCACTCCCCCATTGACGTCAATGGTCTCTATATATGGTCTTTCCTATTGACGTCATATGGGCGG
TCCTATTGACGTATATGGCGCCTCCCCCATTGACGTCAATTACGGTAAATGGCCCGCCTGGCTCAATGCC
CATTGACGTCAATAGGACCACCCACCATTGACGTCAATGGGATGGCTCATTGCCCATTCATATCCGTTCT
CACGCCCCCTATTGACGTCAATGACGGTAAATGGCCCACTTGGCAGTACATCAATATCTATTAATAGTAA
CTTGGCAAGTACATTACTATTGGAAGTACGCCAGGGTACATTGGCAGTACTCCCATTGACGTCAATGGCG
GTAAATGGCCCGCGATGGCTGCCAAGTACATCCCCATTGACGTCAATGGGGAGGGGCAATGACGCAAATG
GGCGTTCCATTGACGTAAATGGGCGGTAGGCGTGCCTAATGGGAGGTCTATATAAGCAATGCTCGTTTAG
GGAAC
Features (pLannotate 1.2.2; 15 found; start..end, strand, type, name):
     35..53      +  promoter       SP6 promoter: promoter for bacteriophage SP6 RNA polymerase
    107..1162    +  CDS            foxd5-a: FXD5A_XENLA - Also known as foxd5a From Xenopus laevis (African clawed frog).
   1173..1190    -  promoter       T7 promoter (fragment): promoter for bacteriophage T7 RNA polymerase
   1195..1329    -  polyA_signal   SV40 poly(A) signal: SV40 polyadenylation signal
   1442..1460    -  promoter       T3 promoter: promoter for bacteriophage T3 RNA polymerase
   1505..1521    -  protein_bind   lac operator: The lac repressor binds to the lac operator to inhibit transcription in E. coli. This inhibition can be relieved by adding lactose or isopropyl-β-D-thiogalactopyranoside (IPTG). lac repressor encoded by lacI
   1529..1559    -  promoter       lac promoter: promoter for the E. coli lac operon
   1574..1595    -  protein_bind   CAP binding site: CAP binding activates transcription in the presence of cAMP. E. coli catabolite activator protein
   1608..1700    -  CDS            lacI (fragment): lac repressor; lacI; The lac repressor binds to the lac operator to inhibit transcription in E. coli. This inhibition can be relieved by adding lactose or isopropyl-β-D-thiogalactopyranoside (IPTG).
   1883..2471    -  rep_origin     ori: high-copy-number ColE1/pMB1/pBR322/pUC origin of replication
   2642..3502    -  CDS            AmpR: β-lactamase; bla; confers resistance to ampicillin, carbenicillin, and related antibiotics
   3503..3607    -  promoter       AmpR promoter: bla
   3660..4088    -  rep_origin     f1 ori (sequence partly withheld): f1 bacteriophage origin of replication; arrow indicates direction of (+) strand synthesis
   4093..4159    -  CDS            lacZα (fragment): LacZα fragment of β-galactosidase; lacZ fragment
   4166..5143    +  promoter       CMV IE94 promoter: enhancer/promoter region of simian cytomegalovirus major immediate early transcription unit IE94
