[The description below was written by a language model from this plasmid's Addgene catalogue record and pLannotate feature annotations shown in this document.]
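Description:
pCS2-foxd4l1.1-GARG is a pCS2+-based plasmid carrying a mutant form of the Xenopus laevis forkhead transcription factor gene foxd4l1.1 (also called foxd5). The catalogue classifies it as an in vitro transcription vector. It is a 5.1 kb high-copy plasmid that replicates in E. coli from a ColE1/pUC-type origin and is selected with ampicillin through the β-lactamase gene. An f1 origin is also present, which in principle allows single-stranded DNA to be produced. Short lac promoter/operator, lacI and lacZα fragments are backbone remnants with no role in expressing the insert.

The insert of about 1.16 kb is annotated as the foxd5-a coding sequence. It lies just downstream of an SP6 promoter, which is itself preceded by the simian cytomegalovirus IE94 enhancer/promoter, and it is followed by the SV40 polyadenylation signal. This standard pCS2+ layout offers two ways to express the gene. SP6 RNA polymerase can produce sense mRNA in vitro, typically for microinjection into frog embryos, and the CMV IE94 promoter can drive transcription directly in vertebrate cells or injected embryos. A partial T7 promoter and a T3 promoter sit downstream of the insert in the opposite orientation, where a complete promoter could be used for antisense transcripts.

The encoded protein has one substitution, glutamine to glycine within the GARQYNLI motif, which gives the "GARG" name. The record does not say what this change does to the protein. The associated publication dissects the FoxD4/5 domains that activate or repress neural transcription factor genes, so the construct most likely serves as a domain-function mutant for comparison with the wild-type protein. No epitope tag or reporter is annotated, and the cloning sites are not recorded.
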