Addgene plasmid #185514: pCS2-foxd4l1.1-GARG
Purpose: Expression of Xenopus laevis foxd4
Depositing lab: Sally Moody. Depositing organization: George Washington University. Publication: Specific domains of FoxD4/5 activate and repress neural transcription factor genes to control the progression of immature neural ectoderm to differentiating neural plate. Neilson KM, Klein SL, Mhaske P, Mood K, Daar IO, Moody SA. Dev Biol. 2012 May 15;365(2):363-75. doi: 10.1016/j.ydbio.2012.03.004. Epub 2012 Mar 10. PubMed 22425621.
Backbone
  Vector backbone: pCS2+
  Vector type: In vitro transcription
Growth in bacteria
  Bacterial resistance: Ampicillin, 100 μg/mL
  Growth temperature: 37°C
  Growth strain: DH5alpha
  Copy number: High Copy
Gene/Insert
  Gene/Insert name: foxd4l1.1 (alt name: foxd5)
  Species: X. laevis (frog)
  Insert size (bp): 1160
  Mutation: Replaces Q to G in GARQYNLI
  Cloning method: Restriction Enzyme; 5′ cloning site unknown (unknown if destroyed)
Terms and licenses: Academic/Nonprofit Terms; Industry Terms: Not Available to Industry
How to cite: pCS2-foxd4l1.1-GARG was a gift from Sally Moody (Addgene plasmid # 185514 ; http://n2t.net/addgene:185514 ; RRID:Addgene_185514)
