>Addgene plasmid #185514 | pCS2-foxd4l1.1-GARG | depositor partial sequence | sequence record 366560 | pCS2-foxd4l1.1-GARG-F-SP6
NNNNNNNNNNNNTNNNNNNNNNTNNNTCGATTCGAATTCNAGGCCTATGAGCTTTAGCCAGGAGTCTGGT
GCCCATCATCACCCCCAGGATTATGCAGGACTTTCTGATGAGGAGGATGAAATTGATATTCTTGGAGAAG
ATGATCCCTGCAGCCTAAAGTCACACTTTTACCTACAGCCCACACATTCAGTGATGGGGGACAGTGAGAT
GCTGAGTCCTTCCAAGCTCAGCTGCACTGAAAGTGAGAGTGATTCCTCTGGAGAGAGTGAAGGAGGTACT
TCTAAAGACTCCTCAACCACCCCAACTGGTAGCAAAGCCAAAAGGACTCTGGTAAAGCCTCCTTACTCTT
ACATTGCTCTAATCACCATGGCTATCCTGCAGAGTCCCCACAAGAAACTGACTCTCAGTGGCATCTGTGA
TTTTATCAGCAGCAAGTTCCCTTACTACAAGGACAAGTTCCCTGCTTGGCAGAATTCCATCAGGCACAAC
CTGTCCCTTAATGACTGCTTTATTAAAATACCACGGGAACCAGGAAATCCGGGAAAAGGCAATTATTGGA
CACTGGACCCTGCTTCTGAGGACATGTTTGATAACGGAAGCTTCCTTAGAAGGAGGAAAAGGTTTAAGAG
GCACCAACAGGAGTTCTTTAAGGATGGACTCATGATGTACAACTCTCTGCCTTACTACAGACCCTACAGT
GCTATCCAACCTCAGCCAGTGCTCCAGCAGACTTCACTGACATGCATGGCAATACCAGAGACCTTGCCCA
TGTCAACTCACCTTGCACCCTACCCAGACATNNNAGGAAGGNTTCTTACCCTGCCCAGGGGGTACACAGG
GGTTTTAAAGCCCAGGATGCTGATAACCATCCCAATAATTCACAGAGCAAATGTTCATTCAGTATTGAGA
ACATCATGAGGAAACCCAAGGAGCCAGAGCCAAATATTCAAAGCTTCAACTCACACTGGNACTATAATCA
TGTATTCCANAGGCCAA
