>Addgene plasmid #185514 | pCS2-foxd4l1.1-GARG | depositor partial sequence | sequence record 366561 | pCS2-foxd4l1.1-GARG-M13R
NNNNNNNGNNNNNTACCCTCACTAAAGGGAACAAAAGCTGGGTACCGGGCCCAATGCATTGGCGCCGCGG
CCGCGAATTAAAAAACCTCCCACACCTCCCCCTGAACCTGAAACATAAAATGAATGCAATTGTTGTTGTT
AACTTGTTTATTGCAGCTTATAATGGTTACAAATAAAGCAATAGCATCACAAATTTCACAAATAAAGCAT
TTTTTTCACTGCATTCTAGTTGTGGTTTGTCCAAACTCATCAATGTATCTTATCATGTCTGGATCTACGT
AATACGACTCACTATAGTTCTAGATCAGTAACACCCAGGGAATTGTATGAGGTTGTATCCCCTGGCACCC
TGAGTATTGGCTAGCAGAGGGCCAGTGGATAAGTTAAGCACAGCTGGGAGAAGGCAGGAACTTGGCCTCT
GGAATACATGATTATAGTTCCAGTGTGAGTTGAAGCTTTGAATATTTGGCTCTGGCTCCTTGGGTTTCCT
CATGATGTTCTCAATACTGAATGAACATTTGCTCTGTGAATTATTGGGATGGTTATCAGCATCCTGGGCT
TTAAAACCCCTGTGTACCCCCTGGGCAGGGTAAGAAACCTTCCTCTTTATGTCTGGGTAGGGTGCAAGGT
GAGTTGACATGGGCAAGGTCTCTGGTATTGCCATGCATGTCAGTGAAGTCTGCTGGAGCACTGGCTGAGG
TTGGATAGCACTGTAGGGTCTGTAGTAAGGCAGAGAGTTGTACATCATGAGTCCATCCTTAAAGAACTCC
TGTTGGTGCCTCTTAAACCTTTTCCTCCTTCTAANGAAGCTTCCGTTATCAAACATGTCCTCAGAAGCAG
GGTCCAGTGTCCAATAATTGCCTTTTCCCGGATTTCCTGGTTCCCGTGGTATTTTAATAAAGCAGTCATT
NNGGNACNNTTGTGCCTGATGGAATTCTGCCAAGCAGGAACTTGTCCTTGTAGTAAGGAACTTGCTGCTG
ATAAAATCACA
